Addgene plasmid #22523: pENTR-DsRed2 N1 (CMB1)
Depositing lab: Eric Campeau. Depositing organization: University of Massachusetts, Worcester.
Backbone
  Vector backbone: pENTR1A
  Backbone size w/o insert (bp): 2295
  Vector type: Entry vector
Growth in bacteria
  Bacterial resistance: Kanamycin, 50 μg/mL
  Growth temperature: 37°C
  Growth strain: DH5alpha
  Growth instructions: TOP10F'
  Copy number: High Copy
Gene/Insert
  Gene/Insert name: Discosoma sp. red fluorescent protein 2 (alt name: DsRed2)
  Insert size (bp): 677
  Cloning method: Restriction Enzyme; 5′ cloning site Bam HI (not destroyed); 3′ cloning site Not I (not destroyed)
  Sequencing primers: 5′ ENTRforw; 3′ ENTRrev
Resource information
  A portion of this plasmid was derived from a plasmid made by: DsRed2 cDNA obtained from Dr. Christian Beausejour.
Terms and licenses: Academic/Nonprofit Terms; Industry Terms: Not Available to Industry
How to cite: pENTR-DsRed2 N1 (CMB1) was a gift from Eric Campeau (Addgene plasmid # 22523 ; http://n2t.net/addgene:22523 ; RRID:Addgene_22523)
