[The description below was written by a language model from this plasmid's Addgene catalogue record and pLannotate feature annotations shown in this document.]
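Description:
pENTR-DsRed2 N1 (CMB1) is a Gateway entry vector built on the pENTR1A backbone, carrying the coding sequence for DsRed2, an improved, mammalian codon-optimized tetrameric variant of the Discosoma red fluorescent protein. The plasmid is about 3 kb in total and is maintained in E. coli at high copy through a ColE1/pUC-type origin, with selection by kanamycin via the aph(3')-Ia aminoglycoside phosphotransferase gene. The annotation also flags a very short fragment resembling the RSF origin at the start of the sequence. It is only a partial match, and the pUC-type origin is the complete one annotated.

The roughly 680 bp DsRed2 insert was cloned between the BamHI and NotI sites, both of which remain intact, and sits between the attL1 and attL2 recombination sites. These sites allow the insert to be transferred in a defined orientation into any attR-containing destination vector by an LR Clonase reaction. No promoter driving DsRed2 is annotated, as expected for an entry clone, so expression depends on the regulatory elements supplied by the chosen destination vector. The rrnB T1 and T2 transcription terminators lie upstream of attL1, where they limit read-through transcription from the backbone into the cassette in bacteria.

The "N1" in the name suggests an arrangement in which a gene of interest is placed upstream of the fluorescent protein, for example through the retained BamHI site, to produce a C-terminal DsRed2 fusion. The record does not state this explicitly. As supported by the record, the construct serves as a source for moving DsRed2 into Gateway-compatible expression vectors.
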