Features (pLannotate 1.2.2; 8 found; start..end, strand, type, name):
      1..46      +  rep_origin     RSF ori (fragment): Plasmids containing the RSF 1030 origin of replication can be propagated in E. coli cells that contain additional plasmids with compatible origins.
    106..149     -  terminator     rrnB T1 terminator: Escherichia coli rrnB; transcription terminator T1 from the E. coli rrnB gene
    281..308     +  terminator     rrnB T2 terminator: transcription terminator T2 from the E. coli rrnB gene
    358..457     +  protein_bind   attL1: mutant version of attL; recombination site for the Gateway® LR reaction LR Clonase™
    501..1178    +  CDS            DsRed2: improved tetrameric variant of DsRed fluorescent protein mammalian codon-optimized
   1201..1300    -  protein_bind   attL2: mutant version of attL; recombination site for the Gateway® LR reaction LR Clonase™
   1423..2232    +  CDS            KanR: aminoglycoside phosphotransferase; aph(3')-Ia; confers resistance to kanamycin in bacteria or G418 (Geneticin®) in eukaryotes
   2322..2910    +  rep_origin     ori: high-copy-number ColE1/pMB1/pBR322/pUC origin of replication
>Addgene plasmid #22523 | pENTR-DsRed2 N1 (CMB1) | depositor full sequence | sequence record 10353 | Author sequence
CTTTCCTGCGTTATCCCCTGATTCTGTGGATAACCGTATTACCGCTAGCATGGATCTCGGGGACGTCTAA
CTACTAAGCGAGAGTAGGGAACTGCCAGGCATCAAATAAAACGAAAGGCTCAGTCGGAAGACTGGGCCTT
TCGTTTTATCTGTTGTTTGTCGGTGAACGCTCTCCTGAGTAGGACAAATCCGCCGGGAGCGGATTTGAAC
GTTGTGAAGCAACGGCCCGGAGGGTGGCGGGCAGGACGCCCGCCATAAACTGCCAGGCATCAAACTAAGC
AGAAGGCCATCCTGACGGATGGCCTTTTTGCGTTTCTACAAACTCTTCCTGTTAGTTAGTTACTTAAGCT
CGGGCCCCAAATAATGATTTTATTTTGACTGATAGTGACCTGTTCGTTGCAACAAATTGATAAGCAATGC
TTTTTTATAATGCCAACTTTGTACAAAAAAGCAGGCTTTAAAGGAACCAATTCAGTCGACTGGATCCACC
GGTCGCCACCATGGCCTCCTCCGAGAACGTCATCACCGAGTTCATGCGCTTCAAGGTGCGCATGGAGGGC
ACCGTGAACGGCCACGAGTTCGAGATCGAGGGCGAGGGCGAGGGCCGCCCCTACGAGGGCCACAACACCG
TGAAGCTGAAGGTGACCAAGGGCGGCCCCCTGCCCTTCGCCTGGGACATCCTGTCCCCCCAGTTCCAGTA
CGGCTCCAAGGTGTACGTGAAGCACCCCGCCGACATCCCCGACTACAAGAAGCTGTCCTTCCCCGAGGGC
TTCAAGTGGGAGCGCGTGATGAACTTCGAGGACGGCGGCGTGGCGACCGTGACCCAGGACTCCTCCCTGC
AGGACGGCTGCTTCATCTACAAGGTGAAGTTCATCGGCGTGAACTTCCCCTCCGACGGCCCCGTGATGCA
GAAGAAGACCATGGGCTGGGAGGCCTCCACCGAGCGCCTGTACCCCCGCGACGGCGTGCTGAAGGGCGAG
ACCCACAAGGCCCTGAAGCTGAAGGACGGCGGCCACTACCTGGTGGAGTTCAAGTCCATCTACATGGCCA
AGAAGCCCGTGCAGCTGCCCGGCTACTACTACGTGGACGCCAAGCTGGACATCACCTCCCACAACGAGGA
CTACACCATCGTGGAGCAGTACGAGCGCACCGAGGGCCGCCACCACCTGTTCCTGTAGCGGCCGCACTCG
AGATATCTAGACCCAGCTTTCTTGTACAAAGTTGGCATTATAAGAAAGCATTGCTTATCAATTTGTTGCA
ACGAACAGGTCACTATCAGTCAAAATAAAATCATTATTTGCCATCCAGCTGCAGCTCTGGCCCGTGTCTC
AAAATCTCTGATGTTACATTGCACAAGATAAAAATATATCATCATGAACAATAAAACTGTCTGCTTACAT
AAACAGTAATACAAGGGGTGTTATGAGCCATATTCAACGGGAAACGTCGAGGCCGCGATTAAATTCCAAC
ATGGATGCTGATTTATATGGGTATAAATGGGCTCGCGATAATGTCGGGCAATCAGGTGCGACAATCTATC
GCTTGTATGGGAAGCCCGATGCGCCAGAGTTGTTTCTGAAACATGGCAAAGGTAGCGTTGCCAATGATGT
TACAGATGAGATGGTCAGACTAAACTGGCTGACGGAATTTATGCCTCTTCCGACCATCAAGCATTTTATC
CGTACTCCTGATGATGCATGGTTACTCACCACTGCGATCCCCGGAAAAACAGCATTCCAGGTATTAGAAG
AATATCCTGATTCAGGTGAAAATATTGTTGATGCGCTGGCAGTGTCCCTGCGCCGGTTGCATTCGATTCC
TGTTTGTAATTGTCCTTTTAACAGCGATCGCGTATTTCGTCTCGCTCAGGCGCAATCACGAATGAATAAC
GGTTTGGTTGATGCGAGTGATTTTGATGACGAGCGTAATGGCTGGCCTGTTGAACAAGTCTGGAAAGAAA
TGCATAAACTTTTGCCATTCTCACCGGATTCAGTCGTCACTCATGGTGATTTCTCACTTGATAACCTTAT
TTTTGACGAGGGGAAATTAATAGGTTGTATTGATGTTGGACGAGTCGGAATCGCAGACCGATACCAGGAT
CTTGCCATCCTATGGAACTGCCTCGGTGAGTTTTCTCCTTCATTACAGAAACGGCTTTTTCAAAAATATG
GTATTGATAATCCTGATATGAATAAATTGCAGTTTCATTTGATGCTCGATGAGTTTTTCTAATCAGAATT
GGTTAATTGGTTGTAACATTATTCAGATTGGGCCCCGTTCCACTGAGCGTCAGACCCGGTAGAAAAGATC
AAAGGATCTTCTTGAGATCCTTTTTTTCTGCGCGTAATCTGCTGCTTGCAAACAAAAAAACCACCGCTAC
CAGCGGTGGTTTGTTTGCCGGATCAAGAGCTACCAACTCTTTTTCCGAAGGTAACTGGCTTCAGCAGAGC
GCAGATACCAAATACTGTTCTTCTAGTGTAGCCGTAGTTAGGCCACCACTTCAAGAACTCTGTAGCACCG
CCTACATACCTCGCTCTGCTAATCCTGTTACCAGTGGCTGCTGCCAGTGGCGATAAGTCGTGTCTTACCG
GGTTGGACTCAAGACGATAGTTACCGGATAAGGCGCAGCGGTCGGGCTGAACGGGGGGTTCGTGCACACA
GCCCAGCTTGGAGCGAACGACCTACACCGAACTGAGATACCTACAGCGTGAGCTATGAGAAAGCGCCACG
CTTCCCGAAGGGAGAAAGGCGGACAGGTATCCGGTAAGCGGCAGGGTCGGAACAGGAGAGCGCACGAGGG
AGCTTCCAGGGGGAAACGCCTGGTATCTTTATAGTCCTGTCGGGTTTCGCCACCTCTGACTTGAGCGTCG
ATTTTTGTGATGCTCGTCAGGGGGGCGGAGCCTATGGAAAAACGCCAGCAACGCGGCCTTTTTACGGTTC
CTGGCCTTTTGCTGGCCTTTTGCTCACATGTT
