>Addgene plasmid #22523 | pENTR-DsRed2 N1 (CMB1) | addgene partial sequence | sequence record 28707 | 22523 with pENTR-F
GATTTTATTTTGACTGATAGTGACCTGTTCGTTGCAACAAATTGATAAGCAATGNTTTTTTATAATGCCA
ACTTTGTACAAAAAAGCAGGCTTTAAAGGAACCAATTCAGTCGACTGGATCCACCGGTCGCCACCATGGC
CTCCTCCGAGAACGTCATCACCGAGTTCATGCGCTTCAAGGTGCGCATGGAGGGCACCGTGAACGGCCAC
GAGTTCGAGATCGAGGGCGAGGGCGAGGGCCGCCCCTACGAGGGCCACAACACCGTGAAGCTGAAGGTGA
CCAAGGGCGGCCCCCTGCCCTTCGCCTGGGACATCCTGTCCCCCCAGTTCCAGTACGGCTCCAAGGTGTA
CGTGAAGCACCCCGCCGACATCCCCGACTACAAGAAGCTGTCCTTCCCCGAGGGCTTCAAGTGGGAGCGC
GTGATGAACTTCGAGGACGGCGGCGTGGCGACCGTGACCCAGGACTCCTCCCTGCAGGACGGCTGCTTCA
TCTACAAGGTGAAGTTCATCGGCGTGAACTTCCCCTCCGACGGCCCCGTGATGCAGAAGAAGACCATGGG
CTGGGAGGCCTCCANCGAGCGCCTGTACCCCCGCGACGGCGTGCTGAAGGGCGAGACCCANAGGCCCTGA
A
